>Addgene plasmid #97056 | pEAHISSO1404 | depositor full sequence | sequence record 178675 | Full coding sequence of SSO1404  protein with TEV-protease cleavable 6xHis
TGGCGAATGGG
[124 nt withheld, positions 12-135]
C
[91 nt withheld, positions 137-227]
A
[49 nt withheld, positions 229-277]
CCTTTGACGTTGGAGTCCACGTTCTTT
[37 nt withheld, positions 305-341]
ACCCTATCTCGGTCTATTCTTTTGATTTATAAGGGATTTTGCCGATTTCGGCCTATTGGTTAAAAAATGA
GCTGATTTAACAAAAATTTAACGCGAATTTTAACAAAATATTAACGTTTACAATTTCAGGTGGCACTTTT
CGGGGAAATGTGCGCGGAACCCCTATTTGTTTATTTTTCTAAATACATTCAAATATGTATCCGCTCATGA
GACAATAACCCTGATAAATGCTTCAATAATATTGAAAAAGGAAGAGTATGAGTATTCAACATTTCCGTGT
CGCCCTTATTCCCTTTTTTGCGGCATTTTGCCTTCCTGTTTTTGCTCACCCAGAAACGCTGGTGAAAGTA
AAAGATGCTGAAGATCAGTTGGGTGCACGAGTGGGTTACATCGAACTGGATCTCAACAGCGGTAAGATCC
TTGAGAGTTTTCGCCCCGAAGAACGTTTTCCAATGATGAGCACTTTTAAAGTTCTGCTATGTGGCGCGGT
ATTATCCCGTATTGACGCCGGGCAAGAGCAACTCGGTCGCCGCATACACTATTCTCAGAATGACTTGGTT
GAGTACTCACCAGTCACAGAAAAGCATCTTACGGATGGCATGACAGTAAGAGAATTATGCAGTGCTGCCA
TAACCATGAGTGATAACACTGCGGCCAACTTACTTCTGACAACGATCGGAGGACCGAAGGAGCTAACCGC
TTTTTTGCACAACATGGGGGATCATGTAACTCGCCTTGATCGTTGGGAACCGGAGCTGAATGAAGCCATA
CCAAACGACGAGCGTGACACCACGATGCCTGCAGCAATGGCAACAACGTTGCGCAAACTATTAACTGGCG
AACTACTTACTCTAGCTTCCCGGCAACAATTAATAGACTGGATGGAGGCGGATAAAGTTGCAGGACCACT
TCTGCGCTCGGCCCTTCCGGCTGGCTGGTTTATTGCTGATAAATCTGGAGCCGGTGAGCGTGGGTCTCGC
GGTATCATTGCAGCACTGGGGCCAGATGGTAAGCCCTCCCGTATCGTAGTTATCTACACGACGGGGAGTC
AGGCAACTATGGATGAACGAAATAGACAGATCGCTGAGATAGGTGCCTCACTGATTAAGCATTGGTAACT
GTCAGACCAAGTTTACTCATATATACTTTAGATTGATTTAAAACTTCATTTTTAATTTAAAAGGATCTAG
GTGAAGATCCTTTTTGATAATCTCATGACCAAAATCCCTTAACGTGAGTTTTCGTTCCACTGAGCGTCAG
ACCCCGTAGAAAAGATCAAAGGATCTTCTTGAGATCCTTTTTTTCTGCGCGTAATCTGCTGCTTGCAAAC
AAAAAAACCACCGCTACCAGCGGTGGTTTGTTTGCCGGATCAAGAGCTACCAACTCTTTTTCCGAAGGTA
ACTGGCTTCAGCAGAGCGCAGATACCAAATACTGTCCTTCTAGTGTAGCCGTAGTTAGGCCACCACTTCA
AGAACTCTGTAGCACCGCCTACATACCTCGCTCTGCTAATCCTGTTACCAGTGGCTGCTGCCAGTGGCGA
TAAGTCGTGTCTTACCGGGTTGGACTCAAGACGATAGTTACCGGATAAGGCGCAGCGGTCGGGCTGAACG
GGGGGTTCGTGCACACAGCCCAGCTTGGAGCGAACGACCTACACCGAACTGAGATACCTACAGCGTGAGC
TATGAGAAAGCGCCACGCTTCCCGAAGGGAGAAAGGCGGACAGGTATCCGGTAAGCGGCAGGGTCGGAAC
AGGAGAGCGCACGAGGGAGCTTCCAGGGGGAAACGCCTGGTATCTTTATAGTCCTGTCGGGTTTCGCCAC
CTCTGACTTGAGCGTCGATTTTTGTGATGCTCGTCAGGGGGGCGGAGCCTATGGAAAAACGCCAGCAACG
CGGCCTTTTTACGGTTCCTGGCCTTTTGCTGGCCTTTTGCTCACATGTTCTTTCCTGCGTTATCCCCTGA
TTCTGTGGATAACCGTATTACCGCCTTTGAGTGAGCTGATACCGCTCGCCGCAGCCGAACGACCGAGCGC
AGCGAGTCAGTGAGCGAGGAAGCGGAAGAGCGCCTGATGCGGTATTTTCTCCTTACGCATCTGTGCGGTA
TTTCACACCGCATATATGGTGCACTCTCAGTACAATCTGCTCTGATGCCGCATAGTTAAGCCAGTATACA
CTCCGCTATCGCTACGTGACTGGGTCATGGCTGCGCCCCGACACCCGCCAACACCCGCTGACGCGCCCTG
ACGGGCTTGTCTGCTCCCGGCATCCGCTTACAGACAAGCTGTGACCGTCTCCGGGAGCTGCATGTGTCAG
AGGTTTTCACCGTCATCACCGAAACGCGCGAGGCAGCTGCGGTAAAGCTCATCAGCGTGGTCGTGAAGCG
ATTCACAGATGTCTGCCTGTTCATCCGCGTCCAGCTCGTTGAGTTTCTCCAGAAGCGTTAATGTCTGGCT
TCTGATAAAGCGGGCCATGTTAAGGGCGGTTTTTTCCTGTTTGGTCACTGATGCCTCCGTGTAAGGGGGA
TTTCTGTTCATGGGGGTAATGATACCGATGAAACGAGAGAGGATGCTCACGATACGGGTTACTGATGATG
AACATGCCCGGTTACTGGAACGTTGTGAGGGTAAACAACTGGCGGTATGGATGCGGCGGGACCAGAGAAA
AATCACTCAGGGTCAATGCCAGCGCTTCGTTAATACAGATGTAGGTGTTCCACAGGGTAGCCAGCAGCAT
CCTGCGATGCAGATCCGGAACATAATGGTGCAGGGCGCTGACTTCCGCGTTTCCAGACTTTACGAAACAC
GGAAACCGAAGACCATTCATGTTGTTGCTCAGGTCGCAGACGTTTTGCAGCAGCAGTCGCTTCACGTTCG
CTCGCGTATCGGTGATTCATTCTGCTAACCAGTAAGGCAACCCCGCCAGCCTAGCCGGGTCCTCAACGAC
AGGAGCACGATCATGCGCACCCGTGGCCAGGACCCAACGCTGCCCGAGATCTCGATCCCGCGAAATTAAT
ACGACTCACTATAGGGAGACCACAACGGTTTCCCTCTAGAAATAATTTTGTTTAACTTTAAGAAGGAGAT
ATACATATGTCGTACTACCATCACCATCACCATCACGATTACGACATCCCAACGACCGAAAACCTGTATT
TTCAGGGCGCCATGGCAATGCTTTACCTAATATTTTACGACATTACTGATGATAATCTTAGGAATAGGGT
TGCTGAGTTCTTGAAGAAGAAGGGGTTGGATAGAATACAGTATAGTGTGTTCATGGGGGATTTAAACTCG
TCTAGGCTTAAGGACGTTGAGGCTGGATTGAAAATAATTGGCAATAGGAAGAAGCTTCAAGAGGATGAGA
GATTTTTCATACTTATTGTTCCAATAACTGAAAATCAATTTAGAGAGAGGATTGTGATAGGTTACTCTGG
AAGTGAAAGAGAGGAGAAAAGTAACGTTGTGTGGTAGGGATCCGAATTCGAGCTCCGTCGACAAGCTTGC
GGCCGCACTCGAGCACCACCACCACCACCACTGAGATCCGGCTGCTAACAAAGCCCGAAAGGAAGCTGAG
TTGGCTGCTGCCACCGCTGAGCAATAACTAGCATAACCCCTTGGGGCCTCTAAACGGGTCTTGAGGGGTT
TTTTGCTGAAAGGAGGAACTATATCCGGAT
Features (pLannotate 1.2.2; 15 found; start..end, strand, type, name):
     12..467     +  rep_origin     f1 ori (sequence partly withheld): f1 bacteriophage origin of replication; arrow indicates direction of (+) strand synthesis
    494..598     +  promoter       AmpR promoter: bla
    599..1459    +  CDS            AmpR: β-lactamase; bla; confers resistance to ampicillin, carbenicillin, and related antibiotics
   1630..2218    +  rep_origin     ori: high-copy-number ColE1/pMB1/pBR322/pUC origin of replication
   2404..2546    -  misc_feature   bom: basis of mobility region from pBR322
   2648..2839    -  CDS            rop: Rop protein, which maintains plasmids at low copy number; rop
   2856..3236    +  CDS            YPB1_ECOLX: Protein predicted: Swiss-Prot protein existence level 4. From Escherichia coli.
   3348..3366    +  promoter       T7 promoter: promoter for bacteriophage T7 RNA polymerase
   3398..3420    +  RBS            RBS: efficient ribosome binding site from bacteriophage T7 gene 10 (Olins and Rangwala, 1989)
   3438..3457    +  CDS            8xHis (fragment): 8xHis affinity tag
   3479..3499    +  CDS            TEV site: tobacco etch virus (TEV) protease recognition and cleavage site
   3503..3805    +  CDS            cas21: CAS2A_SACS2 - Experimental evidence at protein level: Swiss-Prot protein existence level 1. CRISPR (clustered regularly interspaced short palindromic repeat), is an adaptive immune system that provides protection against mobile genetic elements (viruses, transposable elements and conjugative plasmids). CRISPR clusters contain sequences complementary to antecedent mobile elements and target invading nucleic acids. CRISPR clusters are transcribed and processed into CRISPR RNA (crRNA). Involved in the integration of spacer DNA into the CRISPR cassette (By similarity). Functions as a ssRNA-specifi
   3855..3872    +  CDS            9xHis (fragment): 9xHis affinity tag
   3882..3931    +  CDS            SET1 (fragment): solubility-enhancement tag derived from T7 phage gene 10B
   3939..3986    +  terminator     T7 terminator: transcription terminator for bacteriophage T7 RNA polymerase
