>Addgene plasmid #97056 | pEAHISSO1404 | addgene full sequence | sequence record 190128 | Addgene NGS Result
TGGCGAATGGG
[124 nt withheld, positions 12-135]
C
[91 nt withheld, positions 137-227]
A
[49 nt withheld, positions 229-277]
CCTTTGACGTTGGAGTCCACGTTCTTT
[37 nt withheld, positions 305-341]
ACCCTATCTCGGTCTATTCTTTTGATTTATAAGGGATTTTGCCGATTTCGGCCTATTGGTTAAAAAATGA
GCTGATTTAACAAAAATTTAACGCGAATTTTAACAAAATATTAACGCTTACAATTTAGGTGGCACTTTTC
GGGGAAATGTGCGCGGAACCCCTATTTGTTTATTTTTCTAAATACATTCAAATATGTATCCGCTCATGAG
ACAATAACCCTGATAAATGCTTCAATAATATTGAAAAAGGAAGAGTATGAGTATTCAACATTTCCGTGTC
GCCCTTATTCCCTTTTTTGCGGCATTTTGCCTTCCTGTTTTTGCTCACCCAGAAACGCTGGTGAAAGTAA
AAGATGCTGAAGATCAGTTGGGTGCACGAGTGGGTTACATCGAACTGGATCTCAACAGCGGTAAGATCCT
TGAGAGTTTTCGCCCCGAAGAACGTTTTCCAATGATGAGCACTTTTAAAGTTCTGCTATGTGGCGCGGTA
TTATCCCGTATTGACGCCGGGCAAGAGCAACTCGGTCGCCGCATACACTATTCTCAGAATGACTTGGTTG
AGTACTCACCAGTCACAGAAAAGCATCTTACGGATGGCATGACAGTAAGAGAATTATGCAGTGCTGCCAT
AACCATGAGTGATAACACTGCGGCCAACTTACTTCTGACAACGATCGGAGGACCGAAGGAGCTAACCGCT
TTTTTGCACAACATGGGGGATCATGTAACTCGCCTTGATCGTTGGGAACCGGAGCTGAATGAAGCCATAC
CAAACGACGAGCGTGACACCACGATGCCTGCAGCAATGGCAACAACGTTGCGCAAACTATTAACTGGCGA
ACTACTTACTCTAGCTTCCCGGCAACAATTAATAGACTGGATGGAGGCGGATAAAGTTGCAGGACCACTT
CTGCGCTCGGCCCTTCCGGCTGGCTGGTTTATTGCTGATAAATCTGGAGCCGGTGAGCGTGGGTCTCGCG
GTATCATTGCAGCACTGGGGCCAGATGGTAAGCCCTCCCGTATCGTAGTTATCTACACGACGGGGAGTCA
GGCAACTATGGATGAACGAAATAGACAGATCGCTGAGATAGGTGCCTCACTGATTAAGCATTGGTAACTG
TCAGACCAAGTTTACTCATATATACTTTAGATTGATTTAAAACTTCATTTTTAATTTAAAAGGATCTAGG
TGAAGATCCTTTTTGATAATCTCATGACCAAAATCCCTTAACGTGAGTTTTCGTTCCACTGAGCGTCAGA
CCCCGTAGAAAAGATCAAAGGATCTTCTTGAGATCCTTTTTTTCTGCGCGTAATCTGCTGCTTGCAAACA
AAAAAACCACCGCTACCAGCGGTGGTTTGTTTGCCGGATCAAGAGCTACCAACTCTTTTTCCGAAGGTAA
CTGGCTTCAGCAGAGCGCAGATACCAAATACTGTCCTTCTAGTGTAGCCGTAGTTAGGCCACCACTTCAA
GAACTCTGTAGCACCGCCTACATACCTCGCTCTGCTAATCCTGTTACCAGTGGCTGCTGCCAGTGGCGAT
AAGTCGTGTCTTACCGGGTTGGACTCAAGACGATAGTTACCGGATAAGGCGCAGCGGTCGGGCTGAACGG
GGGGTTCGTGCACACAGCCCAGCTTGGAGCGAACGACCTACACCGAACTGAGATACCTACAGCGTGAGCT
ATGAGAAAGCGCCACGCTTCCCGAAGGGAGAAAGGCGGACAGGTATCCGGTAAGCGGCAGGGTCGGAACA
GGAGAGCGCACGAGGGAGCTTCCAGGGGGAAACGCCTGGTATCTTTATAGTCCTGTCGGGTTTCGCCACC
TCTGACTTGAGCGTCGATTTTTGTGATGCTCGTCAGGGGGGCGGAGCCTATGGAAAAACGCCAGCAACGC
GGCCTTTTTACGGTTCCTGGCCTTTTGCTGGCCTTTTGCTCACATGTTCTTTCCTGCGTTATCCCCTGAT
TCTGTGGATAACCGTATTACCGCCTTTGAGTGAGCTGATACCGCTCGCCGCAGCCGAACGACCGAGCGCA
GCGAGTCAGTGAGCGAGGAAGCGGAAGAGCGCCTGATGCGGTATTTTCTCCTTACGCATCTGTGCGGTAT
TTCACACCGCAATGGTGCACTCTCAGTACAATCTGCTCTGATGCCGCATAGTTAAGCCAGTATACACTCC
GCTATCGCTACGTGACTGGGTCATGGCTGCGCCCCGACACCCGCCAACACCCGCTGACGCGCCCTGACGG
GCTTGTCTGCTCCCGGCATCCGCTTACAGACAAGCTGTGACCGTCTCCGGGAGCTGCATGTGTCAGAGGT
TTTCACCGTCATCACCGAAACGCGCGAGGCAGCTGCGGTAAAGCTCATCAGCGTGGTCGTGAAGCGATTC
ACAGATGTCTGCCTGTTCATCCGCGTCCAGCTCGTTGAGTTTCTCCAGAAGCGTTAATGTCTGGCTTCTG
ATAAAGCGGGCCATGTTAAGGGCGGTTTTTTCCTGTTTGGTCACTGATGCCTCCGTGTAAGGGGGATTTC
TGTTCATGGGGGTAATGATACCGATGAAACGAGAGAGGATGCTCACGATACGGGTTACTGATGATGAACA
TGCCCGGTTACTGGAACGTTGTGAGGGTAAACAACTGGCGGTATGGATGCGGCGGGACCAGAGAAAAATC
ACTCAGGGTCAATGCCAGCGCTTCGTTAATACAGATGTAGGTGTTCCACAGGGTAGCCAGCAGCATCCTG
CGATGCAGATCCGGAACATAATGGTGCAGGGCGCTGACTTCCGCGTTTCCAGACTTTACGAAACACGGAA
ACCGAAGACCATTCATGTTGTTGCTCAGGTCGCAGACGTTTTGCAGCAGCAGTCGCTTCACGTTCGCTCG
CGTATCGGTGATTCATTCTGCTAACCAGTAAGGCAACCCCGCCAGCCTAGCCGGGTCCTCAACGACAGGA
GCACGATCATGCGCACCCGTGGCCAGGACCCAACGCTGCCCGAGATCTCGATCCCGCGAAATTAATACGA
CTCACTATAGGGAGACCACAACGGTTTCCCTCTAGAAATAATTTTGTTTAACTTTAAGAAGGAGATATAC
ATATGTCGTACTACCATCACCATCACCATCACGATTACGACATCCCAACGACCGAAAACCTGTATTTTCA
GGGCGCCATGGCAATGCTTTACCTAATATTTTACGACATTACTGATGATAATCTTAGGAATAGGGTTGCT
GAGTTCTTGAAGAAGAAGGGGTTGGATAGAATACAGTATAGTGTGTTCATGGGGGATTTAAACTCGTCTA
GGCTTAAGGACGTTGAGGCTGGATTGAAAATAATTGGCAATAGGAAGAAGCTTCAAGAGGATGAGAGATT
TTTCATACTTATTGTTCCAATAACTGAAAATCAATTTAGAGAGAGGATTGTGATAGGTTACTCTGGAAGT
GAAAGAGAGGAGAAAAGTAACGTTGTGTGGTAGGGATCCGAATTCGAGCTCCGTCGACAAGCTTGCGGCC
GCACTCGAGCACCACCACCACCACCACTGAGATCCGGCTGCTAACAAAGCCCGAAAGGAAGCTGAGTTGG
CTGCTGCCACCGCTGAGCAATAACTAGCATAACCCCTTGGGGCCTCTAAACGGGTCTTGAGGGGTTTTTT
GCTGAAAGGAGGAACTATATCCGGAT
Features (pLannotate 1.2.2; 15 found; start..end, strand, type, name):
     12..440     +  rep_origin     f1 ori (sequence partly withheld): f1 bacteriophage origin of replication; arrow indicates direction of (+) strand synthesis
    493..597     +  promoter       AmpR promoter: bla
    598..1458    +  CDS            AmpR: β-lactamase; bla; confers resistance to ampicillin, carbenicillin, and related antibiotics
   1629..2217    +  rep_origin     ori: high-copy-number ColE1/pMB1/pBR322/pUC origin of replication
   2403..2542    -  misc_feature   bom: basis of mobility region from pBR322
   2644..2835    -  CDS            rop: Rop protein, which maintains plasmids at low copy number; rop
   2852..3232    +  CDS            YPB1_ECOLX: Protein predicted: Swiss-Prot protein existence level 4. From Escherichia coli.
   3344..3362    +  promoter       T7 promoter: promoter for bacteriophage T7 RNA polymerase
   3394..3416    +  RBS            RBS: efficient ribosome binding site from bacteriophage T7 gene 10 (Olins and Rangwala, 1989)
   3434..3453    +  CDS            8xHis (fragment): 8xHis affinity tag
   3475..3495    +  CDS            TEV site: tobacco etch virus (TEV) protease recognition and cleavage site
   3499..3801    +  CDS            cas21: CAS2A_SACS2 - Experimental evidence at protein level: Swiss-Prot protein existence level 1. CRISPR (clustered regularly interspaced short palindromic repeat), is an adaptive immune system that provides protection against mobile genetic elements (viruses, transposable elements and conjugative plasmids). CRISPR clusters contain sequences complementary to antecedent mobile elements and target invading nucleic acids. CRISPR clusters are transcribed and processed into CRISPR RNA (crRNA). Involved in the integration of spacer DNA into the CRISPR cassette (By similarity). Functions as a ssRNA-specifi
   3851..3868    +  CDS            9xHis (fragment): 9xHis affinity tag
   3878..3927    +  CDS            SET1 (fragment): solubility-enhancement tag derived from T7 phage gene 10B
   3935..3982    +  terminator     T7 terminator: transcription terminator for bacteriophage T7 RNA polymerase
