[The description below was written by a language model from this plasmid's Addgene catalogue record and pLannotate feature annotations shown in this document.]
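Description:
pEAHISSO1404 is a bacterial T7 expression plasmid for producing the protein encoded by Sulfolobus solfataricus open reading frame SSO1404 in Escherichia coli. It is built on pEAHISTEV, a derivative of the Gateway destination vector pDEST14, and totals about 4.0 kb. Propagation relies on a ColE1/pMB1-type origin with ampicillin selection from a bla (AmpR) cassette. The annotation also finds an f1 phage origin, the pBR322 bom region and a rop gene. The catalogue lists the plasmid as high copy, although rop is normally associated with reduced copy number.

The expression cassette runs from a T7 promoter and the phage T7 gene 10 ribosome binding site into an N-terminal histidine tag, a TEV protease recognition site and then the roughly 300 bp SSO1404 coding sequence, ending at a T7 terminator. The His tag allows metal-affinity purification, and TEV cleavage then removes it to leave near-native protein. The annotation software matches the insert to Cas2, a CRISPR-associated protein implicated in spacer integration and described as having ssRNA-directed nuclease activity. Short downstream matches to a His tag fragment and a SET1 fragment lie between the insert and the terminator. The record does not say whether they are translated, and the catalogue describes only the N-terminal tag, so they are probably backbone remnants.

Because transcription depends on T7 RNA polymerase, expression requires DE3 lysogen strains, with ordinary cloning strains used for maintenance. The two sequence records (depositor and resequenced) differ by only a few bases and give the same feature layout. The plasmid comes from a structural proteomics programme, consistent with use for producing recombinant protein for structural and biochemical study.
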