Addgene plasmid #97056: pEAHISSO1404
Purpose: Expressing Sulfolobus solfataricus orf SSO1404 protein
Depositing lab: Huanting Liu & James Naismith. Depositing organization: University of St. Andrews. Publication: The Scottish Structural Proteomics Facility: targets, methods and outputs. Oke M, Carter LG, Johnson KA, Liu H, McMahon SA, Yan X, Kerou M, Weikart ND, Kadi N, Sheikh MA, Schmelz S, Dorward M, Zawadzki M, Cozens C, Falconer H, Powers H, Overton IM, van Niekerk CA, Peng X, Patel P, Garrett RA, Prangishvili D, Botting CH, Coote PJ, Dryden DT, Barton GJ, Schwarz-Linek U, Challis GL, Taylor GL, White MF, Naismith JH. J Struct Funct Genomics. 2010 Jun;11(2):167-80. doi: 10.1007/s10969-010-9090-y. Epub 2010 Apr 24. PubMed 20419351.
Backbone
  Vector backbone: pEAHISTEV, modified from pDEST14
  Backbone manufacturer: BSRC, University of St Andrews
  Backbone size w/o insert (bp): 3701
  Total vector size (bp): 4011
  Modifications to backbone: none
Growth in bacteria
  Bacterial resistance: Ampicillin, 100 μg/mL
  Growth temperature: 37°C
  Growth strain: DH5alpha
  Growth instructions: Protein expression in DE3 strains
  Copy number: High Copy
Gene/Insert
  Gene/Insert name: S. solfataricus orf SSO1404 (alt name: SSO1404)
  Species: Sulfolobus solfataricus
  Insert size (bp): 306
  Mutation: none
  Promoter: T7
  Tag / fusion protein: N-terminal TEV protease cleavable 6xHis tag (N terminal on backbone)
  Cloning method: Gateway Cloning
  Sequencing primers: 5′ T7 promoter; 3′ T7 terminator
Resource information
  A portion of this plasmid was derived from a plasmid made by: original
Terms and licenses: Academic/Nonprofit Terms; Industry Terms: Not Available to Industry
How to cite: pEAHISSO1404 was a gift from Huanting Liu & James Naismith (Addgene plasmid # 97056 ; http://n2t.net/addgene:97056 ; RRID:Addgene_97056)
